Addgene plasmid #59785: pSA107
Purpose: drives ZIF-1 protein in C. elegans ubiquitously
Depositing lab: Jeremy Nance. Depositing organization: NYU Grossman School of Medicine. Publication: Repurposing an endogenous degradation system for rapid and targeted depletion of C. elegans proteins. Armenti ST, Lohmer LL, Sherwood DR, Nance J. Development. 2014 Dec;141(23):4640-7. doi: 10.1242/dev.115048. Epub 2014 Nov 5. PubMed 25377555.
Backbone
  Vector backbone: pCFJ150
  Modifications to backbone: Modified to include PmeI restriction site at Gibson cloning site
  Vector type: Bacterial Expression
Growth in bacteria
  Bacterial resistance: Ampicillin, 100 μg/mL
  Growth temperature: 37°C
  Growth strain: DH5alpha
  Copy number: Unknown
Gene/Insert 1
  Gene/Insert name: cdc-42 promoter
  Species: C. elegans (nematode)
  Entrez Gene: NEWENTRY
  Cloning method: Gibson Cloning
  Sequencing primers: 5′ ggtcgagctgaatacacgtgcacaag; 3′ TTCGCCTGAAAAAAAAAATGAATAAAAGTATTAAAATTAC
Gene/Insert 2
  Gene/Insert name: zif-1 coding sequence
  Entrez Gene: zif-1 (a.k.a. CELE_F59B2.6)
  Cloning method: Gibson Cloning
  Sequencing primers: 5′ atgagtgagtgttccgcgagtac; 3′ TTATTGTTGAATATTTATCGTGCACAAATTTTCGGCAG
Gene/Insert 3
  Gene/Insert name: unc-54 3' UTR
  Cloning method: Gibson Cloning
  Sequencing primers: 5′ gtccaattactcttcaacatccc; 3′ AAACAGTTATGTTTGGTATATTGGGAATG
Terms and licenses: Academic/Nonprofit Terms; Industry Terms: Not Available to Industry
How to cite: pSA107 was a gift from Jeremy Nance (Addgene plasmid # 59785 ; http://n2t.net/addgene:59785 ; RRID:Addgene_59785)
