[The description below was written by a language model from this plasmid's Addgene catalogue record and pLannotate feature annotations shown in this document.]
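Description:
pSA107 is a C. elegans transgene plasmid built on the pCFJ150 backbone, which the depositor modified to carry a PmeI site at the Gibson cloning position. The catalogue lists it as a bacterial expression vector, but its stated purpose is to drive ZIF-1 ubiquitously in the worm. It is maintained in E. coli under ampicillin selection. The annotation of the 13.8 kb sequence shows the AmpR promoter and β-lactamase gene. It also finds two copies of a ColE1/pUC-type origin, plus lac promoter/operator, T3 promoter, lacZα, bom and rop fragments that are remnants of the cloning vectors. An unc-119 coding region is annotated. In C. elegans work this gene commonly serves as a rescue marker for identifying transgenic animals in an unc-119 mutant background, although the record does not say how it is used here. Fragments of other worm genes (oig-4, aex-5, GSLG1) appear on either side of the cargo. These probably represent genomic sequence carried by the backbone, but the record does not explain their role.

The payload consists of three parts joined by Gibson assembly: the cdc-42 promoter, the zif-1 coding sequence and the unc-54 3' UTR. The promoter and UTR are not picked up by the annotation tool. zif-1 appears as several adjacent fragments, which would fit an intron-containing sequence. ZIF-1 is the probable substrate-recognition subunit of a Cul2–ElonginB–ElonginC E3 ubiquitin ligase that directs target proteins to the proteasome. The associated publication repurposes this endogenous degradation pathway for rapid, targeted protein depletion, and pSA107 provides the broadly expressed ZIF-1 source for that system.
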