Features (pLannotate 1.2.2; 23 found; start..end, strand, type, name):
    171..759     +  rep_origin     ori: high-copy-number ColE1/pMB1/pBR322/pUC origin of replication
    942..1034    +  CDS            lacI (fragment): lac repressor; lacI; The lac repressor binds to the lac operator to inhibit transcription in E. coli. This inhibition can be relieved by adding lactose or isopropyl-β-D-thiogalactopyranoside (IPTG).
   1047..1068    +  protein_bind   CAP binding site: CAP binding activates transcription in the presence of cAMP. E. coli catabolite activator protein
   1083..1113    +  promoter       lac promoter: promoter for the E. coli lac operon
   1117..1139    +  protein_bind   lac operator (fragment): The lac repressor binds to the lac operator to inhibit transcription in E. coli. This inhibition can be relieved by adding lactose or isopropyl-β-D-thiogalactopyranoside (IPTG). lac repressor encoded by lacI
   1182..1200    +  promoter       T3 promoter: promoter for bacteriophage T3 RNA polymerase
   1214..1327    +  CDS            oig-4 (fragment): OIG4_CAEEL - Experimental evidence at protein level: Swiss-Prot protein existence level 1. Required for the localization of acetylcholine receptors at neuromuscular junctions and for subsequently controlling the response evoked by receptor stimulation. From Caenorhabditis elegans.
   1368..1940    +  CDS            oig-4: OIG4_CAEEL - Experimental evidence at protein level: Swiss-Prot protein existence level 1. Required for the localization of acetylcholine receptors at neuromuscular junctions and for subsequently controlling the response evoked by receptor stimulation. From Caenorhabditis elegans.
   3988..4065    +  CDS            zif-1 (fragment): ZIF1_CAEEL - Also known as tag-6. Experimental evidence at protein level: Swiss-Prot protein existence level 1. Probable substrate recognition component of a CBC (Cul2- ElonginB-ElonginC) E3 ubiquitin-protein ligase complex which mediates the ubiquitination and subsequent proteasomal degradation of target proteins. Ensures germline precursor cell asymmetry by targeting germline proteins for destruction if expressed in non-germline cells. This process also requires elc-1, cul-2, rbx-1 and ubc-2. From Caenorhabditis elegans.
   4110..5228    +  CDS            zif-1 (fragment): ZIF1_CAEEL - Also known as tag-6. Experimental evidence at protein level: Swiss-Prot protein existence level 1. Probable substrate recognition component of a CBC (Cul2- ElonginB-ElonginC) E3 ubiquitin-protein ligase complex which mediates the ubiquitination and subsequent proteasomal degradation of target proteins. Ensures germline precursor cell asymmetry by targeting germline proteins for destruction if expressed in non-germline cells. This process also requires elc-1, cul-2, rbx-1 and ubc-2. From Caenorhabditis elegans.
   5278..5505    +  CDS            zif-1 (fragment): ZIF1_CAEEL - Also known as tag-6. Experimental evidence at protein level: Swiss-Prot protein existence level 1. Probable substrate recognition component of a CBC (Cul2- ElonginB-ElonginC) E3 ubiquitin-protein ligase complex which mediates the ubiquitination and subsequent proteasomal degradation of target proteins. Ensures germline precursor cell asymmetry by targeting germline proteins for destruction if expressed in non-germline cells. This process also requires elc-1, cul-2, rbx-1 and ubc-2. From Caenorhabditis elegans.
   5504..5731    +  CDS            zif-1 (fragment): ZIF1_CAEEL - Also known as tag-6. Experimental evidence at protein level: Swiss-Prot protein existence level 1. Probable substrate recognition component of a CBC (Cul2- ElonginB-ElonginC) E3 ubiquitin-protein ligase complex which mediates the ubiquitination and subsequent proteasomal degradation of target proteins. Ensures germline precursor cell asymmetry by targeting germline proteins for destruction if expressed in non-germline cells. This process also requires elc-1, cul-2, rbx-1 and ubc-2. From Caenorhabditis elegans.
   6246..6341    +  CDS            aex-5 (fragment): AEX5_CAEEL - Also known as kpc-3 From Caenorhabditis elegans.
   6442..6460    +  CDS            lacZα (fragment): LacZα fragment of β-galactosidase; lacZ fragment
   7959..8095    +  CDS            lacZα (fragment): LacZα fragment of β-galactosidase; lacZ fragment
   8101..8200    -  misc_feature   bom (fragment): basis of mobility region from pBR322
   8302..8337    -  CDS            rop (fragment): Rop protein, which maintains plasmids at low copy number; rop
   8432..8536    +  promoter       AmpR promoter: bla
   8537..9397    +  CDS            AmpR: β-lactamase; bla; confers resistance to ampicillin, carbenicillin, and related antibiotics
   9568..10156   +  rep_origin     ori: high-copy-number ColE1/pMB1/pBR322/pUC origin of replication
  11415..11630   -  CDS            GSLG1_CAEEL (fragment): Experimental evidence at protein level: Swiss-Prot protein existence level 1. From Caenorhabditis elegans.
  12504..12521   -  misc_feature   P element 5' end (fragment): No description available
  12632..13474   +  CDS            unc-119: UN119_CAEEL - Experimental evidence at protein level: Swiss-Prot protein existence level 1. Myristoyl-binding protein that acts as a cargo adapter: specifically binds the myristoyl moiety of a subset of N-terminally myristoylated proteins and is required for their localization. Plays a key role in ciliary membrane localization of proteins. Required for the establishment or function of the nervous system. From Caenorhabditis elegans.
>Addgene plasmid #59785 | pSA107 | depositor full sequence | sequence record 95467 | pSA107 sequence 13777 bps
CTGTCAGACCAAGTTTACTCATATATACTTTAGATTGATTTAAAACTTCATTTTTAATTTAAAAGGATCT
AGGTGAAGATCCTTTTTGATAATCTCATGACCAAAATCCCTTAACGTGAGTTTTCGTTCCACTGAGCGTC
AGACCCCGTAGAAAAGATCAAAGGATCTTCTTGAGATCCTTTTTTTCTGCGCGTAATCTGCTGCTTGCAA
ACAAAAAAACCACCGCTACCAGCGGTGGTTTGTTTGCCGGATCAAGAGCTACCAACTCTTTTTCCGAAGG
TAACTGGCTTCAGCAGAGCGCAGATACCAAATACTGTCCTTCTAGTGTAGCCGTAGTTAGGCCACCACTT
CAAGAACTCTGTAGCACCGCCTACATACCTCGCTCTGCTAATCCTGTTACCAGTGGCTGCTGCCAGTGGC
GATAAGTCGTGTCTTACCGGGTTGGACTCAAGACGATAGTTACCGGATAAGGCGCAGCGGTCGGGCTGAA
CGGGGGGTTCGTGCACACAGCCCAGCTTGGAGCGAACGACCTACACCGAACTGAGATACCTACAGCGTGA
GCTATGAGAAAGCGCCACGCTTCCCGAAGGGAGAAAGGCGGACAGGTATCCGGTAAGCGGCAGGGTCGGA
ACAGGAGAGCGCACGAGGGAGCTTCCAGGGGGAAACGCCTGGTATCTTTATAGTCCTGTCGGGTTTCGCC
ACCTCTGACTTGAGCGTCGATTTTTGTGATGCTCGTCAGGGGGGCGGAGCCTATGGAAAAACGCCAGCAA
CGCGGCCTTTTTACGGTTCCTGGCCTTTTGCTGGCCTTTTGCTCACATGTTCTTTCCTGCGTTATCCCCT
GATTCTGTGGATAACCGTATTACCGCCTTTGAGTGAGCTGATACCGCTCGCCGCAGCCGAACGACCGAGC
GCAGCGAGTCAGTGAGCGAGGAAGCGGAAGAGCGCCCAATACGCAAACCGCCTCTCCCCGCGCGTTGGCC
GATTCATTAATGCAGCTGGCACGACAGGTTTCCCGACTGGAAAGCGGGCAGTGAGCGCAACGCAATTAAT
GTGAGTTAGCTCACTCATTAGGCACCCCAGGCTTTACACTTTATGCTTCCGGCTCGTATGTTGTGTGGAA
TTGTGAGCGGATAACAATTTCACACAGGAAACAGCTATGACCATGATTACGCCAAGCTCGCAATTAACCC
TCACTAAAGGGAACAAAAGCTGCGATTCTAGAGGAGGTCGTCGAGGCGGAAAAGGAAAGGGAAAGAGTAA
TCTGCAATTTGCACAAGTTGCAGAATTTTCGTTGGTTCAAACGGTTTTGTCAGATAATAGAGCGAGTTTC
AGAAATAAAAAAAATGATACAAAATTTGAAAGTCTTTCAGAGTGCTCAAATCATAACTGGCTCTCACTTC
AGTCAAACATATCGGCTTGGATACAAACTACTTATCATTTGCAAAGCTCGTGGAGATCCTAGACCGACAA
TTAAATGGTATAAGGAAGGTGCTGAAATTCAACCAAAAGCTAGCATTCACGTGAGTCATGTACAGTAATC
CGTGGGTTAACTGCTTTACTTGCAGTATTACGAAAAGCCAATCGAAAATGATACAATTTGGAGTAAATTA
GAAGTTGGTAAGTGAAAATTGTTGTCAATCAAGAATATCTTTAGAACCCTTGCGAAAAATGATACAATAT
GATAAGAAACTTTTTTGTCACTGTCAGCAAATTTTGGAATTTCGCTCATTTCTCTACAATTTTTTTGCCA
TATTCAGCGCTTTTTAAAGTTTTTCTTCTTAACTGTGAGCGAATGGCAAACTACAATAACGACAGCTAAA
TATACGACAGTTGTCATATTTTCAGATCCGGCAACAATGGGCGATCAGGGTGTCTATGCATGTGTGGCTA
ATAACCCGCACGGAGTAATGGCAAAGAATTTTAAAGCAGAATATACGTATTGAATAAAGATTTTTCACAA
ATCAAATAATTTTCTCTCACCTAATCTATATCATATAAACTTGCGAAGGAATGCGTTTGAAACCTCCTCC
TTCTGTTGCGTGCAGGCGCACGAGCGACAAAACAAACAGTGTTTGGGAGTGAGAGAAGCGGGATGAACAG
GTGTGCGGTGGCGGTAAATTCGAGTGAAGGCGGGAATGTGTTCAGAATGAATACAGAAAAAGAGCTGATG
ACGTTGTAAACGAAATTCATGAACGAAAAGCAGGCACATCTCGCGCGGAAAAGGGAGGAGACGCGGCAGG
GAACCGGATTGGGGGACTATTGATCGAACAATAAGGAAGAAGAGAAGTACGCGCCGTCGGTTATCGAAAC
TCCAAATTTTTCTTCTTTTAATTGGGAAAAGTATTACGAACATGTAATTTCATGGAATTCACACGGTTTA
CAATGAAGTTATCAAGAGAAAATATGCAATTCTAAAAATTTAGGGCAGATTGAATCGTCGATTGGATTGA
AGTGAAAGAAGAGAAATAGAAATTTCGCGAGTGAGATTCAATCGGAGCATTGTTAGAATTCTATCTAGAA
ATGTAAGACAAAAAATACGAAATAGCATATTGAAATATAAAACCTTAAAATTAAAAAGAAGGCAATTTTA
AAATTAATTTTACGAAATACAATTGAGAAAAAATGGAAAACACAACGGATTCAATCGAAGTTAATATTCT
AGAGATGGTATTTATAAATTGAGGACAAATATTCTGCACTAGGAGAAACAAGAAAAAAGAAAGAAGTTTC
TGGCTGGCAATCGTTCGCACAGGAAAAATAAAAAACTAAAATGGCCGCCCGTCTGTTAGCATGGAACGGG
TTACGCTAGTTATAGACTAAGCTTACATACAAAATATGTATGTATAATATCCTCACAGCGTAACAAAGTG
AGATATAGTTTAAATTCTAGATGATGACTTTAGAAATCCTATTTGGTGGTTTTACGAAGTTTACAGCGTC
ATTTCTAGACTGAAACTGACCAGTCTGGGATATCATTTGTCTAATCAAGTACTCTATCTAGATAACTGAC
CGATCTAATAAGTTTTCACGAGTTACGGGACCTAAATTTGAATCCAATAATTCGGTGACGACTGGCGACC
CTATGTTAGATGTAGTGATGTCTCCATTCTCTCAATACTCTCTCGTCTTTTTCTCTGCGTATCTCACCAC
TAGCGTAGTCTATGAGTGCGAGCGGCCGCGTCGCGGTCGTCTTTAGGCTCGCCGACAAACTGTCCACCAT
CTTCTTTTTTTCCTTTTTTCGCCGTGTTCAACAAAGCTCATTCACGCTTTTCGTTGTTTTACAGGCTTTT
ATTGTTTTTTCTAATTATTGATTATTCATTTATAAGAGCAGAATTAATCAATAAACGTAGGTAGACGATC
GAAGTATCCTATCAGTTTTTAATTTGATAAATTTTCTCGAAAGGAGCAATCATGTTTTAAATTATTTAAA
AAATGGTCCGCTTAAGTTTGTCTGACTGTTTAACAATTATTGAAATCATTTTCGTGACATTTTATTGAAC
ATTGCTTCCAAATTCCCCTAACATAATCCTGACTGAGATGTTCCAGTGTTTCATGTCGAATTATTCCTAT
TTTTGTACCTTTTCTTAAATATAACTAGTTTCAAATATATGCAAGTTGTTTGGTACGGAAAACCGATTCA
AACTTCCGACCAGTTACCGATGAATCATTGCCAAAATTCCTCATCTAAAGAATTATACGCACAAGTTGTT
TTGGCCATTTTGCCTTATTTCTTCATCGTTTATTAAGGCGTTTACCGTTTTTTTTTCTTGCTCTTTCTTC
GATAATTATTGCTCCCAATGGTAAAGAAACGCTCGTGGCATTTCGAAAGAGACTATTGATTTTCTGCCTG
ATGTTTCGCAATTCGTTTTCATTCTCTAGTTATCTCTCCTTTTAAAACGTGTGCGTGCACATTTATGTGA
CTCATCCGTATTTTTCACTATAAAGACGTAATTTTAATACTTTTATTCATTTTTTTTTTCAGGCGAAATG
AGTGAGTGTTCCGCGAGTACCAGTCAGTTATCTACTTTCTGTGTAAATGAGATACCATGGAAGTTGGTTC
CACAGGTAAAAATCTTGAAAACCACTCAGTTTCGACAAAACAAAAATTTCAGACTTGCGACGAATTCAGC
GAATACGAGTTCATAGATGAAAAATATAGGTGAGGATCTCTAGATATATATCTATTAAATTTTATAACCT
TTTCAGGCGCCTTTCTGACGTAGAATCGTTTGTCTGGAAGTGGTCGCCGTGTGGAAGATATGGAATTGAT
CTTCCGGGCGGTCGTGACGTCATTAACCAACAACTACGTGACCGTATGGCTGTATTCGATCTACATACGA
ACAAATGGACCCTATACACCATGGACCGTGGTGCTTTCGAAATTCCACGAGTTTGCTTTCTCTACTGGGC
ACGAAACGATATAATCGGCACAATAACCCTTGTAGTAAGTGTCCGATCTACCATACCTAATCCAAAAAAT
AAAATTTCAGAAAGACTATGAAGCAGGACCGGATGATGAAATTCCATTGAAATTCAAGCAATCATTCTTC
TACGTATCTCACGAAACACAGACATTAGTGTACTCTGGTTCATGCAAGTACCGTACGAATAAAACAATCG
TAGCATCTTATTGGTACCATATTTTCGAAAATCGACGTGGCGAACCGTTCATTGATCACAATAACTACCT
GTGGTTGGTATTCTCAAACGGAGTGGATTCTCTGATTCTTCTTCCATTTATTCCAACTTCAACGTGTTTC
AAAGCGAAATGTGTATCATTTGATATGAACGATATCGTCAGTCAATTCACTGGTATTCGCGTATTTCTCG
ATCCATTTGTATCATCTCACTACGTGCCATGGGTCTACAGAAATGACGTTAATTTTTTCATTAGGATTGA
TTCGCATTCATTTATCGAGGAGCAAAACCGGGACTATGGTCTAGATCCGCAAATTGATAACCCGGAGACG
AAACCGCACAGAGGAGTATTTCAACTTCGTGTGAATTTGAAAGATGTCATCGAAAAGGGCGAAAAAGATG
CGATTCATGCAGTTAATCCTGAAACAATAGAGACAAGATTCAATCGAGGTGACATTGAACTATGGCGAAA
AATCAGCGATGAGCTCCGTCAAGAACATCAGAGCATAGCACAGCATGGCAAAATGGTTGTAGTACAACGA
TGGTCACACTTTACTGTTGATATGGGGCTCAGCAAGAAAATGAGAACCGTAGGATATGAAAATATTATTT
GTTGATAGTTTATTAATTTAATTTCAGCGTGTTGCCGATTTGGACGCCCGTGATTACTGTTGCAGCCATA
AGCCACGTAATTCGTCATTCTGCTGTATTGACTTGGACAGCGAGCGAATCAAGGCTGTGGATGCTCTCAT
TCTTGGGTACAAATTAATCTATTTTTTTCCTAAGTATTTTTTTTTCAGAACTGACGTGGTTCTTCCCCAT
CCTAGTGGCTCTGTATTCCTATTTCGATACAAGGAAAATTATGGTAATCCCTCCACCAAATAGACGTTTT
CTTCATCGTAATTTTTCAGGGATGAGTTATTGCGAGCTTCCATTCTTCCAGCCACTTTCATTGAAGCTAA
AATGTATTCAAGTTCTCAAGGAATCTGTCGAAATCGACCCAAGTTACTATAGAATCAAATGCTGCCTTAA
AATGCAAGAAGAACTTGAAAAAGAAACTGCCGAAAATTTGTGCACGATAAATATTCAACAATAAGTCCAA
TTACTCTTCAACATCCCTACATGCTCTTTCTCCCTGTGCTCCCACCCCCTATTTTTGTTATTATCAAAAA
ACTTCTCTTAATTTCTTTGTTTTTTAGCTTCTTTTAAGTCACCTCTAACAATGAAATTGTGTAGATTCAA
AAATAGAATTAATTCGTAATAAAAAGTCGAAAAAAATTGTGCTCCCTCCCCCCATTAATAATAATTCTAT
CCCAAAATCTACACAATGTTCTGTGTACACTTCTTATGTTTTTTTTACTTCTGATAAATTTTTTTTGAAA
CATCATAGAAAAAACCGCACACAAAATACCTTATCATATGTTACGTTTCAGTTTATGACCGCAATTTTTA
TTTCTTCGCACGTCTGGGCCTCTCATGACGTCAAATCATGCTCATCGTGAAAAAGTTTTGGAGTATTTTT
GGAATTTTTCAATCAAGTGAAAGTTTATGAAATTAATTTTCCTGCTTTTGCTTTTTGGGGGTTTCCCCTA
TTGTTTGTCAAGAGTTTCGAGGACGGCGTTTTTCTTGCTAAAATCACAAGTATTGATGAGCACGATGCAA
GAAAGATCGGAAGAAGGTTTGGGTTTGAGGCTCAGTGGAAGGTGAGTAGAAGTTGATAATTTGAAAGTGG
AGTAGTGTCTATGGGGTTTTTGCCTTAAATGACAGAATACATTCCCAATATACCAAACATAACTGTTTAA
ACACTGGCCGTCGTTTTACACTCGAGACGTACGGTGCGCGCGATGCATTCGAAGATCTGCCCACTAGTGA
GTCGTATTATAAGTGCAAGTAAGATCAGTGTTTGTTTCGATATCAGTCTGTTTCGTAACGGTCTTCTGTA
TAACTACAAAAAAGAATAAAAAACCGTATCACAACTGAGAAAAAAGACAAAACTTATTGAACAGTGTTCC
TTTCAAAAAATTATTTTGTAAAAAATCGAGTTTTTCTCCAAAATAACGCACGCAATCAAAAACAAGAAAA
CTAACGTGTTCTCCTGGGCGTGGAACTCCTTATCAAGATTACCATTATTGTCTGTCAGAATTGATATTTC
AATTATTTCATATCTAGACAAACCCGGGTGTCTTGCATTTATTAGTACTGTGAGTTTACATACAAACGAG
GCTTACTCAGATAACATAGAGTCACCTCTAATTAGCAAAAACCCATTTCTAATTAGCTATTTCGACCAGT
TCTAAAGTCACCGTAATTAGAAATGGTTTTTGTAGCTTTTCTAATTAGAAATGACCCCGAGATAAGTGAA
ATATGGCATTTTCTGGGTTTTCTAGTAAGAAATGATCCCGCACGTAGTGATTCCGCGTTACAAGCCAAAT
TCAAATTAAAAAAGTATATTACACAATTCAAGTTACATTATTTTCAGGAAACAATGGCGAAGAGCAAAGC
AGAGATTCAAAAGGAGGAAAGAGACAACAGATATGAACGAAGACTTCTTGAAAAGAGAAAGAGACATGAG
GTGAGTAACCATGATAATAAATAATCAAGTAAGGGCTATAGATTTATAAATTCTGGAGTTAACAGTTTCG
AAAAAAAGTAGTTTTCATATGTGCGAAGGAATATCAAAAATAGGGGAATAGCCTAAACGAGTGAGAAAAT
TAAATGTTTGTTATTTTTTCAAAAATGTCTGCAGGGCCGTTATCCTTTCAAATGCACTCTATCAAACATA
GATCATATCCATCATATCTTATCCAGAATTTATATCATATCCAAGATTGAGAGCGTTTCAAGGAAAATCT
CAAACAACCATACAATTTTGTAGATCGACAACAAGGCCTCCACTTCTTCATCGATGGCCTCTGCAGCACC
TGCACCACCAAGTTTGTATTTTTCATATTAATATAAAGTGAGCCACGCATAGTCGTTTTTAGGATTTTTG
CCAGATCGATGTCGCGCAAACAGACTGTTTTTTTTTCTTTGAAAGCCGTGCGTGACATGGGCCACGGATT
GTAACGCCGCGCTGGATGGATAAAAATTTATTCAGTTTTTTAGCCTTTACAAAATATGGTTCGACTACTT
TCTTTATTTTTACATTTTTATAGGTGCTCATTGAGCTGAGATATTTTGGGTATAATCGGAAAATCGCTGA
TTTTGGTCATTTTTCTGCACTAAAGATTACACAAAAAGTTCAGTATTTAGATTCATTGTTGAAAATTGGG
GATGATCTACAGATACATATCGCCGTGTTCAAAAACACACGTGCTGTGACGTCGTGACTGGGGAAAACCC
TGGCGTTACCCAACTTAATCGCCTTGCAGCACATCCCCCTTTCGCCAGCTGGCGTAATAGCGAAGAGGCC
CGCACCGATCGCCCTTCCCAACAGTTGCGCAGCCTGAATGGCGAATGGCGCCTGATGCGGTATTTTCTCC
TTACGCATCTGTGCGGTATTTCACACCGCATATGGTGCACTCTCAGTACAATCTGCTCTGATGCCGCATA
GTTAAGCCAGCCCCGACACCCGCCAACACCCGCTGACGCGCCCTGACGGGCTTGTCTGCTCCCGGCATCC
GCTTACAGACAAGCTGTGACCGTCTCCGGGAGCTGCATGTGTCAGAGGTTTTCACCGTCATCACCGAAAC
GCGCGAGACGAAAGGGCCTCGTGATACGCCTATTTTTATAGGTTAATGTCATGATAATAATGGTTTCTTA
GACGTCAGGTGGCACTTTTCGGGGAAATGTGCGCGGAACCCCTATTTGTTTATTTTTCTAAATACATTCA
AATATGTATCCGCTCATGAGACAATAACCCTGATAAATGCTTCAATAATATTGAAAAAGGAAGAGTATGA
GTATTCAACATTTCCGTGTCGCCCTTATTCCCTTTTTTGCGGCATTTTGCCTTCCTGTTTTTGCTCACCC
AGAAACGCTGGTGAAAGTAAAAGATGCTGAAGATCAGTTGGGTGCACGAGTGGGTTACATCGAACTGGAT
CTCAACAGCGGTAAGATCCTTGAGAGTTTTCGCCCCGAAGAACGTTTTCCAATGATGAGCACTTTTAAAG
TTCTGCTATGTGGCGCGGTATTATCCCGTATTGACGCCGGGCAAGAGCAACTCGGTCGCCGCATACACTA
TTCTCAGAATGACTTGGTTGAGTACTCACCAGTCACAGAAAAGCATCTTACGGATGGCATGACAGTAAGA
GAATTATGCAGTGCTGCCATAACCATGAGTGATAACACTGCGGCCAACTTACTTCTGACAACGATCGGAG
GACCGAAGGAGCTAACCGCTTTTTTGCACAACATGGGGGATCATGTAACTCGCCTTGATCGTTGGGAACC
GGAGCTGAATGAAGCCATACCAAACGACGAGCGTGACACCACGATGCCTGTAGCAATGGCAACAACGTTG
CGCAAACTATTAACTGGCGAACTACTTACTCTAGCTTCCCGGCAACAATTAATAGACTGGATGGAGGCGG
ATAAAGTTGCAGGACCACTTCTGCGCTCGGCCCTTCCGGCTGGCTGGTTTATTGCTGATAAATCTGGAGC
CGGTGAGCGTGGGTCTCGCGGTATCATTGCAGCACTGGGGCCAGATGGTAAGCCCTCCCGTATCGTAGTT
ATCTACACGACGGGGAGTCAGGCAACTATGGATGAACGAAATAGACAGATCGCTGAGATAGGTGCCTCAC
TGATTAAGCATTGGTAACTGTCAGACCAAGTTTACTCATATATACTTTAGATTGATTTAAAACTTCATTT
TTAATTTAAAAGGATCTAGGTGAAGATCCTTTTTGATAATCTCATGACCAAAATCCCTTAACGTGAGTTT
TCGTTCCACTGAGCGTCAGACCCCGTAGAAAAGATCAAAGGATCTTCTTGAGATCCTTTTTTTCTGCGCG
TAATCTGCTGCTTGCAAACAAAAAAACCACCGCTACCAGCGGTGGTTTGTTTGCCGGATCAAGAGCTACC
AACTCTTTTTCCGAAGGTAACTGGCTTCAGCAGAGCGCAGATACCAAATACTGTCCTTCTAGTGTAGCCG
TAGTTAGGCCACCACTTCAAGAACTCTGTAGCACCGCCTACATACCTCGCTCTGCTAATCCTGTTACCAG
TGGCTGCTGCCAGTGGCGATAAGTCGTGTCTTACCGGGTTGGACTCAAGACGATAGTTACCGGATAAGGC
GCAGCGGTCGGGCTGAACGGGGGGTTCGTGCACACAGCCCAGCTTGGAGCGAACGACCTACACCGAACTG
AGATACCTACAGCGTGAGCTATGAGAAAGCGCCACGCTTCCCGAAGGGAGAAAGGCGGACAGGTATCCGG
TAAGCGGCAGGGTCGGAACAGGAGAGCGCACGAGGGAGCTTCCAGGGGGAAACGCCTGGTATCTTTATAG
TCCTGTCGGGTTTCGCCACCTCTGACTTGAGCGTCGATTTTTGTGATGCTCGTCAGGGGGGCGGAGCCTA
TGGAAAAACGCCAGCAACGCGGCCTTTTTACGGTTCCTGGTCTTTTGCTGGCCTTTTGCTCACATGTTCT
TTCCTGCGTTATCCCCTGATTCTGTGGATAACCGTATTACCGCCTTTGAGTGAGCTGATACCAGCGGATA
ACAATTTCACAGGGCCCTGTCGGATTATGGGCTCTTCTTTTATCCTCTACTTTCTTTCTAGAAAATGCAA
ATGTTGAGTCAGAAATTGCTGAATGGAGTACAACTGCAATGGGTTTAGCTTATGTTTCTGGAACAATTAC
TGGTGGAATTGTGATTGAAAAGTAAGGTTATATTTCATTTCAATAAATGTTACCACAGTATAACAAAAAC
AAGTTACATTGTTCAGAGTATGTCTGAATGTATTATTATTATTGTATTTGTGCATCAGTACTGTAGTTGT
ACTGAAGAAGGGTTTAAAATAATCTCAACGTTTTTAAGACGAGTTAGTGAGAATACGGTCGCAGTTAGGA
TGTTTGGACATAGTTTTATTAGATAATCGTGAACTAACTCACTATAAAAACCCGCTAACTCATTGAATAA
GATAGTTTTAAACGTTCAAAATTTGAAGACAAAATTGTATGAATAAGTTTACAGAGTTGGTCGACGCAAG
CTTCTCCTTCTCTTCACATTTCTCAATAATTTAGCTCTAATTGCATTCGTATTCTTCGCAAAAATACGTA
TTCTGATTGACCCGATGAAATACGGATGCCTAGTTGCATTGATCATCTACGGTTATACTTATGGGTGAGG
TTTTTCAAATATATTTTGATTTAATCGAATAATGAAATTTCAGAACTGGAGTTGGTCCAATTTCGTGGTT
TATATCCTCTGAACTGGTACCTCAAAAACATCGTAGTATTGCTCAATCTGTGGCATATTCAATGAATACT
GTAATGGTGGTTATCAGTACATTTACAGTATTACCTCTATATTCCGTTATTGGTAGTTATGCTTTCCTTA
TTCTATATTCAATTCCTTCATTTATAAGTATGCTTATATTATTTCGCTACTTACCGGAAACCAAAGGACG
AGAGATTCATGATATTGTGAATGAACTTAAAAAAAAATGAAAACCTTTGAAAACGTTCATACGGCCGAAA
TTTTACTTGATCGAGCCAATTGAACTTTTGTTAAGACTTACAGAAAAGTGAGAGATTTTGTTACAAAAAA
GTGAGAAAAAAGCGAAAATGAACAGGAAAAAGAAGAAAAATACACCCGAAGTATCATATAAAAATTAAAA
AGATTGTTTGACCTGGCGGAACTTTTTTGCAAAAACTCTGAATATCCATGGCACATGCTTCGTGCAAAAC
AGGATCCAAATGAATATCAACAAGAGATTCTTGAAGACGACGAGCCACTTGCTCAGAGCATTGCTTATCT
CGAATGAGACCCTTGTTAAAATCATTTTTCAAACATTATATGACATTGTCGAAATGTCCTCCTGATTCCA
TGATGGTAGCAAACTCACTTCGTCTTTGAGCCAATTTATCCAAGTCCTTGTAAAAAGTATTCGAAAATTG
TTAACGGATAAAATGTTTATTATAATATCAAAAACAATTTGTCAGTTGACCACTTTTTGATATATTTGAC
AGAAACCGGGATGAATTGGCTCAAAGTTAGGGCGCCCTTCTATTACAGGGTTTCTGATAACAAACCGGTT
ATTAACTCCCAACAAGGGATGATTTCAATTCATCATGCTCAAATTGACCCAAATTAAGTTACATGACAAA
TTCATCGCCCTTTTCAACTCTTCTTGGCTCATCATCTGTTATTCTGTTCCTATTCTGTCTGCACCCTATA
CCCCTTTGCATACTCTCTCGTCATTCCTTTCTTGGATAGTGTCTTCTTCTCCCCAGCTCTGCTACTTCTA
TGACTTGCGCCCGCTGCTTTTCCGCTCGTTCCTCTCCTCTCTGACGTCTTCTTCTGCTTCTTTTCTCCTT
CCTTTTTCCCTTCTCAATCTTCCTCTTTTTCCCATTTCTGTCAATCATTCGAAGAAGAAGAAGAAGAAGA
CCCTCATTCATTTCATTTTTTTTTCTGTCGGTGTGTGCTGCTCGGTTAAGAGTGAGCTCTCTATTCCACG
TCTTCTTCTTTTTCTTCTTCGATTCGAATCAATCACTCCACCAAAACGCATTCGTTTTTGGGATTCACCC
CGCGGTTCGCAATAGGTTTCTTTTTCAAATTATTAGCGTTATAAATAGAAAAATGGTGGAGTTTCAATAA
AAATGATAATTTACAAAGTGTATTTTGATTACATGTACTCAAAAAGGTTGAAATTTTTCATACCAGTTTT
CCGGAAATCCATCTGATATCATTATCGTATTTTTCTTTTTAAAAATGTTTTCAAAAAAAAACAAAATATA
GCTGGTTATTTGGCACCCTCTAATTACCATTTTCCTGTCACACCACACTCTTTTCCTTCTTCCACTTCTT
TCCGTTTTCAGCCGCTTCCAACCAAACCGATATGAAAGCCGAGCAACAACGATCGATTCCACCCGGCTCG
GCGACCTTCCCGTCGCAGGTGAGACTCAGAAAACTAGAGAAACCGCTCAACTAACTCTTGATATCCGATT
TCATTCTTTTCTCTTTTCTTTTTGTTGAACTTTTCCATATTTCCAGATGCCACGGCCACCACCAAGCACC
GAACAAGGAATCACAACGGAATCGGAGCTTGCGAAGAAAGCTCAAATCACTCCGAACGACGTTTTAGCAC
TTCCGGGAATCACTCAAGGTATCTTGCTCCCTTTGGATTTCAGTTTAAAACATAAATTTAGGATTCTTAT
GCTCCCCATCTGCGAACATCTATAACATCGAGTTCACCAAGTTCCAAATCCGTGATCTGGACACTGAGCA
AGTGCTTTTCGAGATCGCCAAACCGGAGAACGATCAGGAGAATGATGAGTCGCCACAGGAGTCGGCAAGA
TACGTGCGTTATAGATTTGCTCCAAACTTTTTGAAACTCAAAACGGTCGGAGCAACTGTGGAATTCAAAG
TAGGAGACATCCCAATCCATCATTTCCGAATGATCGAACGTCACTTCTTCAAAGATCGCCTTCTGAAGTG
TTTTGACTTTGAATTCGGATTCTGTATTCCGAATTCACGAAACAACTGTGAACATATCTATGAGTTCCCT
CAACTCTCTCAACAACTCAGTGAGTCATTATTCTAAAAAGTACAATTCAAAAGACTAATCTCTTTTTCAG
TGGACGACATGATCAACAATCCAAACGAGACTCGTTCTGACAGCTTCTATTTCGTCGATAACAAACTCGT
CATGCACAACAAAGCCGACTACTCATATGATGCATAAATATTTAATACAAAAATGTTCTGGATAATTATT
CTGTCGAATAGAAAAAAAACTCCAAATGTGATTAAATTCCAATAATTCCTGTCTAGTTTGTTCCTTCCCC
TTCCCCTTCTCATGTTCAATGCATTCCTAAGCTTTTCAGTTCCCCCCTTGTTTCTATATTTTTTCGCTGT
CCTGTCACACTCGCTAAAAACACTAATCACACGGAAATCTGTTTTCAATAAAAACTCCAACTTTAACTCA
TTTTCAATTTCAACTGAAAGATTTTTTCATTAGAGAATGTCTAGAACTAGGCCGTTT
