>Addgene plasmid #59785 | pSA107 | addgene partial sequence | sequence record 99059 | M13-F20 5'-TGTAAAACGACGGCCAGT-3'
ATGTATTCTGTCATTTAAGGCAAAAACCCCATAGACACTACTCCACTTTCAAATTATCAACTTCTACTCA
CCTTCCACTGAGCCTCAAACCCAAACCTTCTTCCGATCTTTCTTGCATCGTGCTCATCAATACTTGTGAT
TTTAGCAAGAAAAACGCCGTCCTCGAAATCTTGACAAACAATAGGGGAAACCCCAAAAAGCAAAAGCAGG
AAAATTAATTTCATAAACTTTCACTTGATTGAAAAATTCCAAAAATACTCCAAAACTTTTTCACGATGAG
CATGATTTGACGTCATGAGAGGCCCAGACGTGCGAAGAAATAAAAATTGCGGTCATAAACTGAAACGTAA
CATATGATAAGGTATTTTGTGTGCGGTTTTTTCTATGATGTTTCAAAAAAATTTATCAGAAGTAAAAAAC
ATAAGAAGTGTACACAGAACATTGTGTAGATTTTGGGATAGAATTATTATTAATGGGGGGAGGGAGCACA
ATTTTTTTCGACTTTTTATTACGAATTAATTCTATTTTTGAATCTACACAATTTCATTGTTAGAGGTGAC
TTAAAAGAA
