>Addgene plasmid #59785 | pSA107 | addgene partial sequence | sequence record 99060 | M13pUC-Rev 5'-AGCGGATAACAATTTCACACAGG-3'
TCGCAATTAACCCTCACTAAAGGGAACAAAAGCTGCGATTCTAGAGGAGGTCGTCGAGGCGGAAAAGGAA
AGGGAAAGAGTAATCTGCAATTTGCACAAGTTGCAGAATTTTCGTTGGTTCAAACGGTTTTGTCAGATAA
TAGAGCGAGTTTCAGAAATAAAAAAAATGATACAAAATTTGAAAGTCTTTC
